>Addgene plasmid #11912 | pEGFP-VSVG | depositor full sequence | sequence record 7124 | Author sequence
TAGTTATTAATAGTAATCAATTACGGGGTCATTAGTTCATAGCCCATATATGGAGTTCCGCGTTACATAA
CTTACGGTAAATGGCCCGCCTGGCTGACCGCCCAACGACCCCCGCCCATTGACGTCAATAATGACGTATG
TTCCCATAGTAACGCCAATAGGGACTTTCCATTGACGTCAATGGGTGGAGTATTTACGGTAAACTGCCCA
CTTGGCAGTACATCAAGTGTATCATATGCCAAGTACGCCCCCTATTGACGTCAATGACGGTAAATGGCCC
GCCTGGCATTATGCCCAGTACATGACCTTATGGGACTTTCCTACTTGGCAGTACATCTACGTATTAGTCA
TCGCTATTACCATGGTGATGCGGTTTTGGCAGTACATCAATGGGCGTGGATAGCGGTTTGACTCACGGGG
ATTTCCAAGTCTCCACCCCATTGACGTCAATGGGAGTTTGTTTTGGCACCAAAATCAACGGGACTTTCCA
AAATGTCGTAACAACTCCGCCCCATTGACGCAAATGGGCGGTAGGCGTGTACGGTGGGAGGTCTATATAA
GCAGAGCTGGTTTAGTGAACCGTCAGATCCGCTAGCGCTACCGGACTCAGATCTCGCCGCCACCATGAAG
TGCCTTTTGTACTTAGCTTTTTTATTCATCGGGGTGAATTGCAAGTTCACCATAGTTTTTCCACACAACC
AAAAAGGAAACTGGAAAAATGTTCCTTCCAATTACCATTATTGCCCGTCAAGCTCAGATTTAAATTGGCA
TAAGGACTTAATAGGCACAGCCTTACAAGTCAAAATGCCCAAGAGTCACAAGGCTATTCAAGCAGACGGT
TGGATGTGTCATGCTTCCAAATGGGTCACTACTTGTGATTTCCGCTGGTACGGACCGAAGTATATAACAC
ATTCCATCCGATCCTTCACTCCATCTGTAGAACAATGCAAGGAAAGCATTGAACAAACGAAACAAGGAAC
TTGGCTGAATCCAGGCTTCCCTCCTCAAAGTTGTGGATATGCAACTGTGACGGATGCTGAAGCAGCGATT
GTCCAGGTGACTCCTCACCATGTGCTTGTTGATGAATACACAGGAGAATGGGTTGATTCACAGTTCATCA
ACGGAAAATGCAGCAATGACATATGCCCCACTGTCCATAACTCCACAACCTGGCATTCCGACTATAAGGT
CAAAGGGCTATGTGATTCTAACCTCATTTCCATGGACATCACCTCCTTCTCAGAGGACGGAGAGCTATCA
TCCCTAGGAAAGGAGGGCACAGGGTTCAGAAGTAACTACTTTGCTTATGAAACCGGAGACAAGGCCTGCA
AAATGCAGTACTGCAAGCATTGGGGAGTCAGACTCCCATCAGGTGTCTGGTTCGAGATGGCTGATAAGGA
TCTCTTTGCTGCAGCCAGATTCCCTGAATGCCCAGAAGGGTCAAGTATCTCTGCTCCATCTCAGACCTCA
GTGGATGTAAGTCTCATTCAGGACGTTGAGAGGATCTTGGATTATTCCCTCTGCCAAGAAACCTGGAGCA
AAATCAGAGCGGGTCTTCCCATCTCTCCAGTGGATCTCAGCTATCTTGCTCCTAAAAACCCAGGAACCGG
TCCTGTCTTTACCATAATCAATGGTACCCTAAAATACTTTGAGACCAGATACATCAGAGTCGATATTGCT
GCTCCAATCCTCTCAAGAATGGTCGGAATGATCAGTGGAACTACCACAGAAAGGGAACTGTGGGATGACT
GGGCTCCATATGAAGACGTGGAAATTGGACCCAATGGAGTTCTGAGGACCAGTTCAGGATATAAGTTTCC
TTTATATATGATTGGACATGGTATGTTGGACTCCGATCTTCATCTTAGCTCAAAGGCTCAGGTGTTTGAA
CATCCTCACATTCAAGACGCTGCTTCGCAGCTTCCTGATGATGAGACTTTATTTTTTTTTGGTGATACTG
GGCTATCCAAAAATCCAATCGAGTTTGTAGAAGGTTGGTTCAGTAGTTGGAAGAGCTCTATTGCCTCTTT
TTTCTTTATCATAGGGTTAATCATTGGACTATTCTTGGTTCTCCGAGTTGGTATTTATCTTTGCATTAAA
TTAAAGCACACCAAGAAAAGACAGATTTATACAGACATAGAGATGAACCGACTTGGAAACAGAATTCTGC
AGTCGACGGTACCGCGGGCCCGGGATCCAATGGTGAGCAAGGGCGAGGAGCTGTTCACCGGGGTGGTGCC
CATCCTGGTCGAGCTGGACGGCGACGTAAACGGCCACAAGTTCAGCGTGTCCGGCGAGGGCGAGGGCGAT
GCCACCTACGGCAAGCTGACCCTGAAGTTCATCTGCACCACCGGCAAGCTGCCCGTGCCCTGGCCCACCC
TCGTGACCACCCTGACCTACGGCGTGCAGTGCTTCAGCCGCTACCCCGACCACATGAAGCAGCACGACTT
CTTCAAGTCCGCCATGCCCGAAGGCTACGTCCAGGAGCGCACCATCTTCTTCAAGGACGACGGCAACTAC
AAGACCCGCGCCGAGGTGAAGTTCGAGGGCGACACCCTGGTGAACCGCATCGAGCTGAAGGGCATCGACT
TCAAGGAGGACGGCAACATCCTGGGGCACAAGCTGGAGTACAACTACAACAGCCACAACGTCTATATCAT
GGCCGACAAGCAGAAGAACGGCATCAAGGTGAACTTCAAGATCCGCCACAACATCGAGGACGGCAGCGTG
CAGCTCGCCGACCACTACCAGCAGAACACCCCCATCGGCGACGGCCCCGTGCTGCTGCCCGACAACCACT
ACCTGAGCACCCAGTCCAAGCTGAGCAAAGACCCCAACGAGAAGCGCGATCACATGGTCCTGCTGGAGTT
CGTGACCGCCGCCGGGATCACTCTCGGCATGGACGAGCTGTACAAGTAAAGCGGCCGCGACTCTAGATCA
TAATCAGCCATACCACATTTGTAGAGGTTTTACTTGCTTTAAAAAACCTCCCACACCTCCCCCTGAACCT
GAAACATAAAATGAATGCAATTGTTGTTGTTAACTTGTTTATTGCAGCTTATAATGGTTACAAATAAAGC
AATAGCATCACAAATTTCACAAATAAAGCATTTTTTTCACTGCATTCTAGTTGTGGTTTGTCCAAACTCA
TCAATGTATCTTAAGGCGTAAATTGTAAGCGTTAATATTTTGTTAAAATTCGCGTTAAATTTTTGTTAAA
TCAGCTCATTTTTTAACCAATAGGCCGAAATCGGCAAAATCCCTTATAAATCAAAAGAATAGACCGAGAT
AGGGT
[37 nt withheld, positions 3296-3332]
AAAGAACGTGGACTCCAACGTCAAAGG
[49 nt withheld, positions 3360-3408]
T
[91 nt withheld, positions 3410-3500]
G
[124 nt withheld, positions 3502-3625]
CAGGTGGCACTTTTCGGGGAAATGTGCGCGGAACCCCTATTTGTTTATTTTTCTAAATACATTCAAATAT
GTATCCGCTCATGAGACAATAACCCTGATAAATGCTTCAATAATATTGAAAAAGGAAGAGTCCTGAGGCG
GAAAGAACCAGCTGTGGAATGTGTGTCAGTTAGGGTGTGGAAAGTCCCCAGGCTCCCCAGCAGGCAGAAG
TATGCAAAGCATGCATCTCAATTAGTCAGCAACCAGGTGTGGAAAGTCCCCAGGCTCCCCAGCAGGCAGA
AGTATGCAAAGCATGCATCTCAATTAGTCAGCAACCATAGTCCCGCCCCTAACTCCGCCCATCCCGCCCC
TAACTCCGCCCAGTTCCGCCCATTCTCCGCCCCATGGCTGACTAATTTTTTTTATTTATGCAGAGGCCGA
GGCCGCCTCGGCCTCTGAGCTATTCCAGAAGTAGTGAGGAGGCTTTTTTGGAGGCCTAGGCTTTTGCAAA
GATCGATCAAGAGACAGGATGAGGATCGTTTCGCATGATTGAACAAGATGGATTGCACGCAGGTTCTCCG
GCCGCTTGGGTGGAGAGGCTATTCGGCTATGACTGGGCACAACAGACAATCGGCTGCTCTGATGCCGCCG
TGTTCCGGCTGTCAGCGCAGGGGCGCCCGGTTCTTTTTGTCAAGACCGACCTGTCCGGTGCCCTGAATGA
ACTGCAAGACGAGGCAGCGCGGCTATCGTGGCTGGCCACGACGGGCGTTCCTTGCGCAGCTGTGCTCGAC
GTTGTCACTGAAGCGGGAAGGGACTGGCTGCTATTGGGCGAAGTGCCGGGGCAGGATCTCCTGTCATCTC
ACCTTGCTCCTGCCGAGAAAGTATCCATCATGGCTGATGCAATGCGGCGGCTGCATACGCTTGATCCGGC
TACCTGCCCATTCGACCACCAAGCGAAACATCGCATCGAGCGAGCACGTACTCGGATGGAAGCCGGTCTT
GTCGATCAGGATGATCTGGACGAAGAGCATCAGGGGCTCGCGCCAGCCGAACTGTTCGCCAGGCTCAAGG
CGAGCATGCCCGACGGCGAGGATCTCGTCGTGACCCATGGCGATGCCTGCTTGCCGAATATCATGGTGGA
AAATGGCCGCTTTTCTGGATTCATCGACTGTGGCCGGCTGGGTGTGGCGGACCGCTATCAGGACATAGCG
TTGGCTACCCGTGATATTGCTGAAGAGCTTGGCGGCGAATGGGCTGACCGCTTCCTCGTGCTTTACGGTA
TCGCCGCTCCCGATTCGCAGCGCATCGCCTTCTATCGCCTTCTTGACGAGTTCTTCTGAGCGGGACTCTG
GGGTTCGAAATGACCGACCAAGCGACGCCCAACCTGCCATCACGAGATTTCGATTCCACCGCCGCCTTCT
ATGAAAGGTTGGGCTTCGGAATCGTTTTCCGGGACGCCGGCTGGATGATCCTCCAGCGCGGGGATCTCAT
GCTGGAGTTCTTCGCCCACCCTAGGGGGAGGCTAACTGAAACACGGAAGGAGACAATACCGGAAGGAACC
CGCGCTATGACGGCAATAAAAAGACAGAATAAAACGCACGGTGTTGGGTCGTTTGTTCATAAACGCGGGG
TTCGGTCCCAGGGCTGGCACTCTGTCGATACCCCACCGAGACCCCATTGGGGCCAATACGCCCGCGTTTC
TTCCTTTTCCCCACCCCACCCCCCAAGTTCGGGTGAAGGCCCAGGGCTCGCAGCCAACGTCGGGGCGGCA
GGCCCTGCCATAGCCTCAGGTTACTCATATATACTTTAGATTGATTTAAAACTTCATTTTTAATTTAAAA
GGATCTAGGTGAAGATCCTTTTTGATAATCTCATGACCAAAATCCCTTAACGTGAGTTTTCGTTCCACTG
AGCGTCAGACCCCGTAGAAAAGATCAAAGGATCTTCTTGAGATCCTTTTTTTCTGCGCGTAATCTGCTGC
TTGCAAACAAAAAAACCACCGCTACCAGCGGTGGTTTGTTTGCCGGATCAAGAGCTACCAACTCTTTTTC
CGAAGGTAACTGGCTTCAGCAGAGCGCAGATACCAAATACTGTCCTTCTAGTGTAGCCGTAGTTAGGCCA
CCACTTCAAGAACTCTGTAGCACCGCCTACATACCTCGCTCTGCTAATCCTGTTACCAGTGGCTGCTGCC
AGTGGCGATAAGTCGTGTCTTACCGGGTTGGACTCAAGACGATAGTTACCGGATAAGGCGCAGCGGTCGG
GCTGAACGGGGGGTTCGTGCACACAGCCCAGCTTGGAGCGAACGACCTACACCGAACTGAGATACCTACA
GCGTGAGCTATGAGAAAGCGCCACGCTTCCCGAAGGGAGAAAGGCGGACAGGTATCCGGTAAGCGGCAGG
GTCGGAACAGGAGAGCGCACGAGGGAGCTTCCAGGGGGAAACGCCTGGTATCTTTATAGTCCTGTCGGGT
TTCGCCACCTCTGACTTGAGCGTCGATTTTTGTGATGCTCGTCAGGGGGGCGGAGCCTATGGAAAAACGC
CAGCAACGCGGCCTTTTTACGGTTCCTGGCCTTTTGCTGGCCTTTTGCTCACATGTTCTTTCCTGCGTTA
TCCCCTGATTCTGTGGATAACCGTATTACCGCCATGCAT
Features (pLannotate 1.2.2; 16 found; start..end, strand, type, name):
     61..364     +  enhancer       CMV enhancer: human cytomegalovirus immediate early enhancer
    365..568     +  promoter       CMV promoter: human cytomegalovirus (CMV) immediate early promoter
    591..616     +  misc_feature   MCS (fragment): multiple cloning site
    625..2159    +  CDS            VSV-G tsO45 (fragment): vesicular stomatitis virus G glycoprotein, thermosensitive tsO45 mutant thermosensitive variant of VSV-G Orsay
   2162..2198    +  misc_feature   MCS (fragment): multiple cloning site
   2200..2919    +  CDS            mEGFP: enhanced GFP with monomerizing A206K mutation (Zacharias et al., 2002) mammalian codon-optimized
   2936..3019    +  CDS            large T antigen (fragment): large T antigen from SV40 (simian virus 40)
   3042..3163    +  polyA_signal   SV40 poly(A) signal: SV40 polyadenylation signal
   3197..3625    -  rep_origin     f1 ori (sequence partly withheld): f1 bacteriophage origin of replication; arrow indicates direction of (+) strand synthesis
   3652..3756    +  promoter       AmpR promoter: bla
   3758..4115    +  promoter       SV40 promoter: SV40 enhancer and early promoter
   4150..4944    +  CDS            NeoR/KanR: aminoglycoside phosphotransferase from Tn5; aph(3')-II (or nptII); confers resistance to neomycin, kanamycin, and G418 (Geneticin®)
   4965..5117    +  CDS            ble (fragment): BLE_KLEPN - Experimental evidence at protein level: Swiss-Prot protein existence level 1. Binding protein with a strong affinity to the bleomycin family of antibiotics. Binds to CL990; an antimitotic-antibiotic compound. From Klebsiella pneumoniae.
   5176..5223    +  polyA_signal   HSV TK poly(A) signal: herpes simplex virus thymidine kinase polyadenylation signal (Cole and Stacy, 1985)
   5314..5330    -  polyA_signal   bGH poly(A) signal (fragment): bovine growth hormone polyadenylation signal
   5552..6140    +  rep_origin     ori: high-copy-number ColE1/pMB1/pBR322/pUC origin of replication
