>Addgene plasmid #11912 | pEGFP-VSVG | addgene full sequence | sequence record 220415 | Addgene NGS Result
TAGTTATTAATAGTAATCAATTACGGGGTCATTAGTTCATAGCCCATATATGGAGTTCCGCGTTACATAA
CTTACGGTAAATGGCCCGCCTGGCTGACCGCCCAACGACCCCCGCCCATTGACGTCAATAATGACGTATG
TTCCCATAGTAACGCCAATAGGGACTTTCCATTGACGTCAATGGGTGGAGTATTTACGGTAAACTGCCCA
CTTGGCAGTACATCAAGTGTATCATATGCCAAGTACGCCCCCTATTGACGTCAATGACGGTAAATGGCCC
GCCTGGCATTATGCCCAGTACATGACCTTATGGGACTTTCCTACTTGGCAGTACATCTACGTATTAGTCA
TCGCTATTACCATGGTGATGCGGTTTTGGCAGTACATCAATGGGCGTGGATAGCGGTTTGACTCACGGGG
ATTTCCAAGTCTCCACCCCATTGACGTCAATGGGAGTTTGTTTTGGCACCAAAATCAACGGGACTTTCCA
AAATGTCGTAACAACTCCGCCCCATTGACGCAAATGGGCGGTAGGCGTGTACGGTGGGAGGTCTATATAA
GCAGAGCTGGTTTAGTGAACCGTCAGATCCGCTAGCGCTACCGGACTCAGATCTCGCCGCCACCATGAAG
TGCCTTTTGTACTTAGCTTTTTTATTCATCGGGGTGAATTGCAAGTTCACCATAGTTTTTCCACACAACC
AAAAAGGAAACTGGAAAAATGTTCCTTCCAATTACCATTATTGCCCGTCAAGCTCAGATTTAAATTGGCA
TAATGACTTAATAGGCACAGCCTTACAAGTCAAAATGCCCAAGAGTCACAAGGCTATTCAAGCAGACGGT
TGGATGTGTCATGCTTCCAAATGGGTCACTACTTGTGATTTCCGCTGGTACGGACCGAAGTATATAACAC
ATTCCATCCGATCCTTCACTCCATCTGTAGAACAATGCAAGGAAAGCATTGAACAAACGAAACAAGGAAC
TTGGCTGAATCCAGGCTTCCCTCCTCAAAGTTGTGGATATGCAACTGTGACGGATGCTGAAGCAGCGATT
GTCCAGGTGACTCCTCACCATGTGCTTGTTGATGAATACACAGGAGAATGGGTTGATTCACAGTTCATCA
ACGGAAAATGCAGCAATGACATATGCCCCACTGTCCATAACTCCACAACCTGGCATTCCGACTATAAGGT
CAAAGGGCTATGTGATTCTAACCTCATTTCCATGGACATCACCTCCTTCTCAGAGGACGGAGAGCTATCA
TCCCTAGGAAAGGAGGGCACAGGGTTCAGAAGTAACTACTTTGCTTATGAAACCGGAGACAAGGCCTGCA
AAATGCAGTACTGCAAGCATTGGGGAGTCAGACTCCCATCAGGTGTCTGGTTCGAGATGGCTGATAAGGA
TCTCTTTGCTGCAGCCAGATTCCCTGAATGCCCAGAAGGGTCAAGTATCTCTGCTCCATCTCAGACCTCA
GTGGATGTAAGTCTCATTCAGGACGTTGAGAGGATCTTGGATTATTCCCTCTGCCAAGAAACCTGGAGCA
AAATCAGAGCGGGTCTTCCCATCTCTCCAGTGGATCTCAGCTATCTTGCTCCTAAAAACCCAGGAACCGG
TCCTGTCTTTACCATAATCAATGGTACCCTAAAATACTTTGAGACCAGATACATCAGAGTCGATATTGCT
GCTCCAATCCTCTCAAGAATGGTCGGAATGATCAGTGGAACTACCACAGAAAGGGAACTGTGGGATGACT
GGGCTCCATATGAAGACGTGGAAATTGGACCCAATGGAGTTCTGAGGACCAGTTCAGGATATAAGTTTCC
TTTATATATGATTGGACATGGTATGTTGGACTCCGATCTTCATCTTAGCTCAAAGGCTCAGGTGTTTGAA
CATCCTCACATTCAAGACGCTGCTTCGCAGCTTCCTGATGATGAGACTTTATTTTTTTTTGGTGATACTG
GGCTATCCAAAAATCCAATCGAGTTTGTAGAAGGTTGGTTCAGTAGTTGGAAGAGCTCTATTGCCTCTTT
TTTCTTTATCATAGGGTTAATCATTGGACTATTCTTGGTTCTCCGAGTTGGTATTTATCTTTGCATTAAA
TTAAAGCACACCAAGAAAAGACAGATTTATACAGACATAGAGATGAACCGACTTGGAAACAGAATTCTGC
AGTCGACGGTACCGCGGGCCCGGGATCCAATGGTGAGCAAGGGCGAGGAGCTGTTCACCGGGGTGGTGCC
CATCCTGGTCGAGCTGGACGGCGACGTAAACGGCCACAAGTTCAGCGTGTCCGGCGAGGGCGAGGGCGAT
GCCACCTACGGCAAGCTGACCCTGAAGTTCATCTGCACCACCGGCAAGCTGCCCGTGCCCTGGCCCACCC
TCGTGACCACCCTGACCTACGGCGTGCAGTGCTTCAGCCGCTACCCCGACCACATGAAGCAGCACGACTT
CTTCAAGTCCGCCATGCCCGAAGGCTACGTCCAGGAGCGCACCATCTTCTTCAAGGACGACGGCAACTAC
AAGACCCGCGCCGAGGTGAAGTTCGAGGGCGACACCCTGGTGAACCGCATCGAGCTGAAGGGCATCGACT
TCAAGGAGGACGGCAACATCCTGGGGCACAAGCTGGAGTACAACTACAACAGCCACAACGTCTATATCAT
GGCCGACAAGCAGAAGAACGGCATCAAGGTGAACTTCAAGATCCGCCACAACATCGAGGACGGCAGCGTG
CAGCTCGCCGACCACTACCAGCAGAACACCCCCATCGGCGACGGCCCCGTGCTGCTGCCCGACAACCACT
ACCTGAGCACCCAGTCCAAGCTGAGCAAAGACCCCAACGAGAAGCGCGATCACATGGTCCTGCTGGAGTT
CGTGACCGCCGCCGGGATCACTCTCGGCATGGACGAGCTGTACAAGTAAAGCGGCCGCGACTCTAGATCA
TAATCAGCCATACCACATTTGTAGAGGTTTTACTTGCTTTAAAAAACCTCCCACACCTCCCCCTGAACCT
GAAACATAAAATGAATGCAATTGTTGTTGTTAACTTGTTTATTGCAGCTTATAATGGTTACAAATAAAGC
AATAGCATCACAAATTTCACAAATAAAGCATTTTTTTCACTGCATTCTAGTTGTGGTTTGTCCAAACTCA
TCAATGTATCTTAAGGCGTAAATTGTAAGCGTTAATATTTTGTTAAAATTCGCGTTAAATTTTTGTTAAA
TCAGCTCATTTTTTAACCAATAGGCCGAAATCGGCAAAATCCCTTATAAATCAAAAGAATAGACCGAGAT
AGGGT
[37 nt withheld, positions 3296-3332]
AAAGAACGTGGACTCCAACGTCAAAGG
[49 nt withheld, positions 3360-3408]
T
[91 nt withheld, positions 3410-3500]
G
[124 nt withheld, positions 3502-3625]
CAGGTGGCACTTTTCGGGGAAATGTGCGCGGAACCCCTATTTGTTTATTTTTCTAAATACATTCAAATAT
GTATCCGCTCATGAGACAATAACCCTGATAAATGCTTCAATAATATTGAAAAAGGAAGAGTCCTGAGGCG
GAAAGAACCAGCTGTGGAATGTGTGTCAGTTAGGGTGTGGAAAGTCCCCAGGCTCCCCAGCAGGCAGAAG
TATGCAAAGCATGCATCTCAATTAGTCAGCAACCAGGTGTGGAAAGTCCCCAGGCTCCCCAGCAGGCAGA
AGTATGCAAAGCATGCATCTCAATTAGTCAGCAACCATAGTCCCGCCCCTAACTCCGCCCATCCCGCCCC
TAACTCCGCCCAGTTCCGCCCATTCTCCGCCCCATGGCTGACTAATTTTTTTTATTTATGCAGAGGCCGA
GGCCGCCTCGGCCTCTGAGCTATTCCAGAAGTAGTGAGGAGGCTTTTTTGGAGGCCTAGGCTTTTGCAAA
GATCGATCAAGAGACAGGATGAGGATCGTTTCGCATGATTGAACAAGATGGATTGCACGCAGGTTCTCCG
GCCGCTTGGGTGGAGAGGCTATTCGGCTATGACTGGGCACAACAGACAATCGGCTGCTCTGATGCCGCCG
TGTTCCGGCTGTCAGCGCAGGGGCGCCCGGTTCTTTTTGTCAAGACCGACCTGTCCGGTGCCCTGAATGA
ACTGCAAGACGAGGCAGCGCGGCTATCGTGGCTGGCCACGACGGGCGTTCCTTGCGCAGCTGTGCTCGAC
GTTGTCACTGAAGCGGGAAGGGACTGGCTGCTATTGGGCGAAGTGCCGGGGCAGGATCTCCTGTCATCTC
ACCTTGCTCCTGCCGAGAAAGTATCCATCATGGCTGATGCAATGCGGCGGCTGCATACGCTTGATCCGGC
TACCTGCCCATTCGACCACCAAGCGAAACATCGCATCGAGCGAGCACGTACTCGGATGGAAGCCGGTCTT
GTCGATCAGGATGATCTGGACGAAGAGCATCAGGGGCTCGCGCCAGCCGAACTGTTCGCCAGGCTCAAGG
CGAGCATGCCCGACGGCGAGGATCTCGTCGTGACCCATGGCGATGCCTGCTTGCCGAATATCATGGTGGA
AAATGGCCGCTTTTCTGGATTCATCGACTGTGGCCGGCTGGGTGTGGCGGACCGCTATCAGGACATAGCG
TTGGCTACCCGTGATATTGCTGAAGAGCTTGGCGGCGAATGGGCTGACCGCTTCCTCGTGCTTTACGGTA
TCGCCGCTCCCGATTCGCAGCGCATCGCCTTCTATCGCCTTCTTGACGAGTTCTTCTGAGCGGGACTCTG
GGGTTCGAAATGACCGACCAAGCGACGCCCAACCTGCCATCACGAGATTTCGATTCCACCGCCGCCTTCT
ATGAAAGGTTGGGCTTCGGAATCGTTTTCCGGGACGCCGGCTGGATGATCCTCCAGCGCGGGGATCTCAT
GCTGGAGTTCTTCGCCCACCCTAGGGGGAGGCTAACTGAAACACGGAAGGAGACAATACCGGAAGGAACC
CGCGCTATGACGGCAATAAAAAGACAGAATAAAACGCACGGTGTTGGGTCGTTTGTTCATAAACGCGGGG
TTCGGTCCCAGGGCTGGCACTCTGTCGATACCCCACCGAGACCCCATTGGGGCCAATACGCCCGCGTTTC
TTCCTTTTCCCCACCCCACCCCCCAAGTTCGGGTGAAGGCCCAGGGCTCGCAGCCAACGTCGGGGCGGCA
GGCCCTGCCATAGCCTCAGGTTACTCATATATACTTTAGATTGATTTAAAACTTCATTTTTAATTTAAAA
GGATCTAGGTGAAGATCCTTTTTGATAATCTCATGACCAAAATCCCTTAACGTGAGTTTTCGTTCCACTG
AGCGTCAGACCCCGTAGAAAAGATCAAAGGATCTTCTTGAGATCCTTTTTTTCTGCGCGTAATCTGCTGC
TTGCAAACAAAAAAACCACCGCTACCAGCGGTGGTTTGTTTGCCGGATCAAGAGCTACCAACTCTTTTTC
CGAAGGTAACTGGCTTCAGCAGAGCGCAGATACCAAATACTGTTCTTCTAGTGTAGCCGTAGTTAGGCCA
CCACTTCAAGAACTCTGTAGCACCGCCTACATACCTCGCTCTGCTAATCCTGTTACCAGTGGCTGCTGCC
AGTGGCGATAAGTCGTGTCTTACCGGGTTGGACTCAAGACGATAGTTACCGGATAAGGCGCAGCGGTCGG
GCTGAACGGGGGGTTCGTGCACACAGCCCAGCTTGGAGCGAACGACCTACACCGAACTGAGATACCTACA
GCGTGAGCTATGAGAAAGCGCCACGCTTCCCGAAGGGAGAAAGGCGGACAGGTATCCGGTAAGCGGCAGG
GTCGGAACAGGAGAGCGCACGAGGGAGCTTCCAGGGGGAAACGCCTGGTATCTTTATAGTCCTGTCGGGT
TTCGCCACCTCTGACTTGAGCGTCGATTTTTGTGATGCTCGTCAGGGGGGCGGAGCCTATGGAAAAACGC
CAGCAACGCGGCCTTTTTACGGTTCCTGGCCTTTTGCTGGCCTTTTGCTCACATGTTCTTTCCTGCGTTA
TCCCCTGATTCTGTGGATAACCGTATTACCGCCATGCAT
Features (pLannotate 1.2.2; 16 found; start..end, strand, type, name):
     61..364     +  enhancer       CMV enhancer: human cytomegalovirus immediate early enhancer
    365..568     +  promoter       CMV promoter: human cytomegalovirus (CMV) immediate early promoter
    591..616     +  misc_feature   MCS (fragment): multiple cloning site
    625..2159    +  CDS            VSV-G tsO45 (fragment): vesicular stomatitis virus G glycoprotein, thermosensitive tsO45 mutant thermosensitive variant of VSV-G Orsay
   2162..2198    +  misc_feature   MCS (fragment): multiple cloning site
   2200..2919    +  CDS            mEGFP: enhanced GFP with monomerizing A206K mutation (Zacharias et al., 2002) mammalian codon-optimized
   2936..3019    +  CDS            large T antigen (fragment): large T antigen from SV40 (simian virus 40)
   3042..3163    +  polyA_signal   SV40 poly(A) signal: SV40 polyadenylation signal
   3197..3625    -  rep_origin     f1 ori (sequence partly withheld): f1 bacteriophage origin of replication; arrow indicates direction of (+) strand synthesis
   3652..3756    +  promoter       AmpR promoter: bla
   3758..4115    +  promoter       SV40 promoter: SV40 enhancer and early promoter
   4150..4944    +  CDS            NeoR/KanR: aminoglycoside phosphotransferase from Tn5; aph(3')-II (or nptII); confers resistance to neomycin, kanamycin, and G418 (Geneticin®)
   4965..5117    +  CDS            ble (fragment): BLE_KLEPN - Experimental evidence at protein level: Swiss-Prot protein existence level 1. Binding protein with a strong affinity to the bleomycin family of antibiotics. Binds to CL990; an antimitotic-antibiotic compound. From Klebsiella pneumoniae.
   5176..5223    +  polyA_signal   HSV TK poly(A) signal: herpes simplex virus thymidine kinase polyadenylation signal (Cole and Stacy, 1985)
   5314..5330    -  polyA_signal   bGH poly(A) signal (fragment): bovine growth hormone polyadenylation signal
   5552..6140    +  rep_origin     ori: high-copy-number ColE1/pMB1/pBR322/pUC origin of replication
