[The description below was written by a language model from this plasmid's Addgene catalogue record and pLannotate feature annotations shown in this document.]
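Description:
pEGFP-VSVG is a mammalian expression plasmid built on the Clontech pEGFP-N1 backbone that produces the vesicular stomatitis virus G glycoprotein fused at its C-terminus to a green fluorescent protein. The roughly 1.5 kb VSV-G coding region was inserted between the BglII and EcoRI sites of the multiple cloning site, placing it downstream of the human cytomegalovirus immediate-early enhancer and promoter and in front of the GFP open reading frame, with an SV40 polyadenylation signal terminating the transcript. Sequence annotation identifies the glycoprotein as the thermosensitive tsO45 variant, a detail the catalogue fields themselves do not state. The fluorescent partner carries F64L, S65T and A206K (wild-type GFP numbering), making it the monomeric form of EGFP. The depositor notes that the Kozak sequence normally preceding GFP in pEGFP-N1 has been disrupted, which should disfavour independent translation initiation at the GFP start.

The plasmid is about 6.3 kb in the sequenced record. It replicates in E. coli through a high-copy ColE1/pUC-type origin and also carries an f1 origin for single-stranded DNA production. A single Tn5 aminoglycoside phosphotransferase gene provides both selections. A bacterial promoter drives it for kanamycin resistance, and the SV40 early promoter drives it for G418 selection in mammalian cells, with an HSV TK polyadenylation signal downstream. Short annotated fragments of large T antigen, ble and bGH poly(A) are probably backbone remnants or annotation artefacts rather than functional parts.

The associated publication concerns visualising ER-to-Golgi transport in living cells. This fits use of the fusion as a fluorescent secretory cargo, because temperature-sensitive folding allows synchronised release from the ER for imaging membrane trafficking.
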