Addgene plasmid #11912: pEGFP-VSVG
Depositing lab: Jennifer Lippincott-Schwartz. Depositing organization: National Institute of Child Health and Human Development (NICHD). Publication: ER-to-Golgi transport visualized in living cells. Presley JF, Cole NB, Schroer TA, Hirschberg K, Zaal KJ, Lippincott-Schwartz J. Nature. 1997 Sep 4. 389(6646):81-5. 10.1038/38001 PubMed 9288971.
Backbone
  Vector backbone: pEGFP-N1
  Backbone manufacturer: Clontech
  Backbone size w/o insert (bp): 4733
  Vector type: Mammalian Expression
  Selectable markers: Neomycin (select with G418)
Growth in bacteria
  Bacterial resistance: Kanamycin, 50 μg/mL
  Growth temperature: 37°C
  Growth strain: DH5alpha
  Copy number: Unknown
Gene/Insert
  Gene/Insert name: VSVG (alt name: Vesicular stomatitus virus G protein)
  Insert size (bp): 1500
  Mutation: F64L, S65T, A206K relative the wild type GFP sequence. The EGFP (Clontech Laboratories, Inc., Palo, Alto, CA) contains a valine immediately after the start codon that is not found in the wild type sequence. However, to avoid confusion with previously published work on GFP mutants, the wild type residue numbers are used.
  Cloning method: Restriction Enzyme; 5′ cloning site BglII (not destroyed); 3′ cloning site EcoRI (not destroyed)
  Sequencing primers: 5′ CMV-F
Terms and licenses: Academic/Nonprofit Terms; Industry Terms: Not Available to Industry
Depositor comments: The EGFP (Clontech Laboratories, Inc., Palo, Alto, CA) contains a valine immediately after the start codon that is not found in the wild type sequence. However, to avoid confusion with previously published work on GFP mutants, the wild type residue numbers are used. The Kozak sequence at the beginning of the GFP encoding region of the pEGFP-N1 plasmid from Clontech has been disrupted. Reference for the A206K mutation is Zacharias, D. A., Violin, J. D., Newton, A. C., and Tsien, R. Y. (2002) Science 296, 913-6.
How to cite: pEGFP-VSVG was a gift from Jennifer Lippincott-Schwartz (Addgene plasmid # 11912 ; http://n2t.net/addgene:11912 ; RRID:Addgene_11912)
