>Addgene plasmid #11912 | pEGFP-VSVG | addgene partial sequence | sequence record 98735 | CMV-F 5'-CGCAAATGGGCGGTAGGCGTG-3'
CTATATAAGCAGAGCTGGTTTAGTGAACCGTCAGATCCGCTAGCGCTACCGGACTCAGATCTCGCCGCCA
CCATGAAGTGCCTTTTGTACTTAGCTTTTTTATTCATCGGGGTGAATTGCAAGTTCACCATAGTTTTTCC
ACACAACCAAAAAGGAAACTGGAAAAATGTTCCTTCCAATTACCATTATTGCCCGTCAAGCTCAGATTTA
AATTGGCATAATGACTTAATAGGCACAGCCTTACAAGTCAAAATGCCCAAGAGTCACAAGGCTATTCAAG
CAGACGGTTGGATGTGTCATGCTTCCAAATGGGTCACTACTTGTGATTTCCGCTGGTACGGACCGAAGTA
TATAACACATTCCATCCGATCCTTCACTCCATCTGTAGAACAATGCAAGGAAAGCATTGAACAAACGAAA
CAAGGAACTTGGCTGAATCCAGGCTTCCCTCCTCAAAGTTGTGGATATGCAACTGTGACGGATGCTGAAG
CAGCGATTGTCCAGGTGACTCCTCACCATGTGCTTGTTGATGAATACACAGGAGAATGGGTTGATTCACA
GTTCATCAACGGAAAATGCAGCAATGACATATGCCCCACTGTCCATAACTCCACAACCTGGCATTCCGAC
TATAAGGTCAAAGGGCTATGTGATTCTAACCTCATTTCCATGGACATCACCTCCTTCTCAGAGGACGGAG
AGCTATCATCCCTAGGAAAGGAGGGCACAGGGTTCAGAAGTAACTACTTTGCTTATGAAACCGGAGACAA
GGCCTGCAAAATGCAGTACTGCAAGCATTGGGGAGTCAGACTCCCATCAGGTGTCTGGTTCGAGATGGCT
GATAAGGATCTCTTTGCTGCAGCCAGATTCCCTGAATGCCCAGAAGGGTCAAGTATCTCTGCTCCATCTC
AGACCTCAGTGGATGTAAGTCTCATTCAGGACGTTGAGAGGATCTTGGATTATTCCCTCTGCCAAGAAAC
CTGGAGCAAAATCAGAGCGGGTCTTCCCATCTCTCCAGTGGATCTCAGCTATCTTGCTCCTAAAAACCCA
GGAACCGGTCCTGTCTTTACCATAATCAATGGTACCCT
