>Addgene plasmid #11912 | pEGFP-VSVG | addgene partial sequence | sequence record 98739 | SV40pA-R 5'-GAAATTTGTGATGCTATTGC-3'
TTATAAGCTGCAATAAACAAGTTAACAACAACAATTGCATTCATTTTATGTTTCAGGTTCAGGGGGAGGT
GTGGGAGGTTTTTTAAAGCAAGTAAAACCTCTACAAATGTGGTATGGCTGATTATGATCTAGAGTCGCGG
CCGCTTTACTTGTACAGCTCGTCCATGCCGAGAGTGATCCCGGCGGCGGTCACGAACTCCAGCAGGACCA
TGTGATCGCGCTTCTCGTTGGGGTCTTTGCTCAGCTTGGACTGGGTGCTCAGGTAGTGGTTGTCGGGCAG
CAGCACGGGGCCGTCGCCGATGGGGGTGTTCTGCTGGTAGTGGTCGGCGAGCTGCACGCTGCCGTCCTCG
ATGTTGTGGCGGATCTTGAAGTTCACCTTGATGCCGTTCTTCTGCTTGTCGGCCATGATATAGACGTTGT
GGCTGTTGTAGTTGTACTCCAGCTTGTGCCCCAGGATGTTGCCGTCCTCCTTGAAGTCGATGCCCTTCAG
CTCGATGCGGTTCACCAGGGTGTCGCCCTCGAACTTCACCTCGGCGCGGGTCTTGTAGTTGCCGTCGTCC
TTGAAGAAGATGGTGCGCTCCTGGACGTAGCCTTCGGGCATGGCGGACTTGAAGAAGTCGTGCTGCTTCA
TGTGGTCGGGGTAGCGGCTGAAGCACTGCACGCCGTAGGTCAGGGTGGTCACGAGGGTGGGCCAGGGCAC
GGGCAGCTTGCCGGTGGTGCAGATGAACTTCAGGGTCAGCTTGCCGTAGGTGGCATCGCCCTCGCCCTCG
CCGGACACGCTGAACTTGTGGCCGTTTACGTCGCCGTCCAGCTCGACCAGGATGGGCACCACCCCGGTGA
ACAGCTCCTCGCCCTTGCTCACCATTGGATCCCGGGCCCGCGGTACCGTCGACTGCAGAATTCTGTTTCC
AAGTCGGTTCATCTCTATGTCTGTATAAATCTGTCTTTTCTTGGTGTGCTTTAATTTAATGCAAAGATAA
ATACCAACTCGGAGAACCAAGAATAGTCCAATGATTAACCCTATGATAAAGA
