>Addgene plasmid #11912 | pEGFP-VSVG | addgene partial sequence | sequence record 99130 | EGFP-N 5'-CGTCGCCGTCCAGCTCGACCAG-3'
CCGGTGAACAGCTCCTCGCCCTTGCTCACCATTGGATCCCGGGCCCGCGGTACCGTCGACTGCAGAATTC
TGTTTCCAAGTCGGTTCATCTCTATGTCTGTATAAATCTGTCTTTTCTTGGTGTGCTTTAATTTAATGCA
AAGATAAATACCAACTCGGAGAACCAAGAATAGTCCAATGATTAACCCTATGATAAAGAAAAAAGAGGCA
ATAGAGCTCTTCCAACTACTGAACCAACCTTCTACAAACTCGATTGGATTTTTGGATAGCCCAGTATCAC
CAAAAAAAAATAAAGTCTCATCATCAGGAAGCTGCGAAGCAGCGTCTTGAATGTGAGGATGTTCAAACAC
CTGAGCCTTTGAGCTAAGATGAAGATCGGAGTCCAACATACCATGTCCAATCATATATAAAGGAAACTTA
TATCCTGAACTGGTCCTCAGAACTCCATTGGGTCCAATTTCCACGTCTTCATATGGAGCCCAGTCATCCC
ACAGTTCCCTTTCTGTGGTAGTTCCACTGATCATTCCGACCATTCTTGAGAGGATTGGAGCAGCAATATC
GACTCTGATGTATCTGGTCTCAAAGTATTTTAGGGTACCATTGATTATGGTAAAGACAGGACCGGTTCCT
GGGTTTTTAGGAGCAAGATAGCTGAGATCCACTGGAGAGATGGGAAGACCCGCTCTGATTTTGCTCCAGG
TTTCTTGGCAGAGGGAATAATCCAAGATCCTCTCAACGTCCTGAATGAGACTTACATCCACTGAGGTCTG
AGATGGAGCAGAGATACTTGACCCTTCTGGGCATTCAGGGAATCTGGCTGCAGCAAAGAGATCCTTATCA
GCCATCTCGAACCAGACACCTGATGGGAGTCTGACTCCCCAATGCTTGCAGTACTGCATTTTGCAGGCCT
TGTCTCCGGTTTCATAAGCAAAGTAGTTACTTCTGAACCCTGTGCCCTCCTTTCCTAGGGATGATAGCTC
TCCGTCCTCTGAGAAGGAGGTGATGTCCATGGAAATGAGGTTAGAATCACATAGCCCTTTGACCTTATAG
TCGGAATGCCAGGTTGTGGAGTTATGGACAGTGGG
